Addgene plasmid #32912: EGFP-Tubulin.K40Q
Depositing lab: Tso-Pang Yao. Depositing organization: Duke University. Publication: The microtubule-associated histone deacetylase 6 (HDAC6) regulates epidermal growth factor receptor (EGFR) endocytic trafficking and degradation. Gao YS, Hubbert CC, Yao TP. J Biol Chem. 2010 Apr 9. 285(15):11219-26. 10.1074/jbc.M109.042754 PubMed 20133936.
Backbone
  Vector backbone: pcDNA3.1(+)
  Backbone manufacturer: Invitrogen
  Backbone size w/o insert (bp): 5428
  Vector type: Mammalian Expression
Growth in bacteria
  Bacterial resistance: Ampicillin, 100 μg/mL
  Growth temperature: 37°C
  Growth strain: DH5alpha
  Copy number: High Copy
Gene/Insert
  Gene/Insert name: Tubulin (alt names: TUBA1B; K-ALPH-1)
  Species: H. sapiens (human)
  Mutation: K40Q
  Entrez Gene: TUBA1B (a.k.a. K-ALPHA-1)
  Promoter: CMV
  Tag / fusion protein: EGFP
  Cloning method: Restriction Enzyme; 5′ cloning site NheI (not destroyed); 3′ cloning site BamHI (not destroyed)
  Sequencing primers: 5′ EGFP-C; 3′ BGH-Rev
Terms and licenses: Academic/Nonprofit Terms; Industry Terms: Not Available to Industry
Depositor comments: This is the acetylation-mimicking mutant.
How to cite: EGFP-Tubulin.K40Q was a gift from Tso-Pang Yao (Addgene plasmid # 32912 ; http://n2t.net/addgene:32912 ; RRID:Addgene_32912)
