[The description below was written by a language model from this plasmid's Addgene catalogue record.]
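Description:
EGFP-Tubulin.K40Q is a mammalian expression plasmid built on the pcDNA3.1(+) backbone. It is maintained in E. coli as a high-copy plasmid under ampicillin selection. No feature table accompanies the record, so other backbone elements are not documented for this construct. The pcDNA3.1(+) vector normally carries a BGH polyadenylation signal downstream of the cloning site, and the use of a BGH reverse sequencing primer fits with this. It also usually carries a neomycin resistance cassette for selection in mammalian cells, but the record does not confirm that here.

The payload is human alpha-tubulin (TUBA1B, also called K-ALPHA-1) fused to EGFP and expressed from the strong constitutive CMV promoter. The fusion cassette was inserted between NheI and BamHI sites, both of which remain intact. The record does not state where the tag sits. The 5′ sequencing primer is an EGFP C-terminal primer reading into the insert, which suggests EGFP lies at the N-terminus of tubulin. The tubulin carries a K40Q substitution, replacing lysine 40 with glutamine. Lysine 40 is the well-known acetylation site of alpha-tubulin, and glutamine resembles the uncharged, acetylated state of lysine. The depositor accordingly describes this as the acetylation-mimicking mutant.

The construct allows fluorescent visualisation of microtubules that incorporate a tubulin behaving as if constitutively acetylated at K40, regardless of deacetylase activity. The associated study examined how the microtubule-associated deacetylase HDAC6 regulates endocytic trafficking and degradation of the EGF receptor. In that setting, the plasmid can be used to test whether tubulin acetylation status accounts for HDAC6-dependent effects in transfected mammalian cells.
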