>Addgene plasmid #32912 | EGFP-Tubulin.K40Q | addgene partial sequence | sequence record 39320 | EGFP-C 5'-CATGGTCCTGCTGGAGTTCGTG-3'
GTACAGTCCGGACTCAGATCTCGAGTGCGTGAGTGCATCTCCATCCACGTTGGCCAGGCTGGTGTCCAGA
TTGGCAATGCCTGCTGGGAGCTCTACTGCCTGGAACACGGCATCCAGCCCGATGGCCAGATGCCAAGTGA
CCAGACCATTGGGGGAGGAGATGACTCCTTCAACACCTTCTTCAGTGAGACGGGCGCTGGCAAGCACGTG
CCCCGGGCTGTGTTTGTAGACTTGGAACCCACAGTCATTGATGAAGTTCGCACTGGCACCTACCGCCAGC
TCTTCCACCCTGAGCAGCTCATCACAGGCAAGGAAGATGCTGCCAATAACTATGCCCGAGGGCACTACAC
CATTGGCAAGGAGATCATTGACCTTGTGTTGGACCGAATTCGCAAGCTGGCTGACCAGTGCACCGGTCTT
CAGGGCTTCTTGGTTTTCCACAGCTTTGGTGGGGGAACTGGTTCTGGGTTCACCTCCCTGCTCATGGAAC
GTCTCTCAGTTGATTATGGCAAGAAGTCCAAGCTGGAGTTCTCCATTTACCCAGCACCCCAGGTTTCCAC
AGCTGTAGTTGAGCCCTACAACTCCATCCTCACCACCCACACCACCCTGGAGCACTCTGATTGTGCCTTC
ATGGTAGACAATGAGGCCATCTATGACATCTGTCGTAGAAACCTCGATATCGAGCGCCCAACCTACACTA
ACCTTAACCGCCTTATTAGCCAGATTGTGTCCTCCATCACTGCTTCCCTGAGATTTGATGGAGCCCTGAA
TGTTGACCTGACAGAATTCCAGACCAACCTGGTGCCCTACCCCCGCATCCACTTCCCTCTGGCCACATAT
GCCCCTGTCATCTCTGCTGAGAAAGCCTACCATGAACAGC
